Addgene plasmid #43799: pBabePuro-DNAJA4CDS
Depositing lab: Sohail Tavazoie. Depositing organization: Rockefeller University. Publication: Convergent Multi-miRNA Targeting of ApoE Drives LRP1/LRP8-Dependent Melanoma Metastasis and Angiogenesis. Pencheva N, Tran H, Buss C, Huh D, Drobnjak M, Busam K, Tavazoie SF. Cell. 2012 Nov 21;151(5):1068-82. doi: 10.1016/j.cell.2012.10.028. Epub 2012 Nov 8. PubMed 23142051.
Backbone
  Vector backbone: pBabe-PURO
  Backbone size w/o insert (bp): 5165
  Total vector size (bp): 6278
  Vector type: Mammalian Expression, Retroviral
  Selectable markers: Puromycin
Growth in bacteria
  Bacterial resistance: Ampicillin, 100 μg/mL
  Growth temperature: 37°C
  Growth strain: DH5alpha
  Copy number: High Copy
Gene/Insert
  Gene/Insert name: DNAJA4 CDS
  Species: H. sapiens (human)
  Insert size (bp): 1113
  Entrez Gene: DNAJA4 (a.k.a. MST104, MSTP104, PRO1472)
  Promoter: SV40
  Cloning method: Restriction Enzyme; 5′ cloning site BamHI (not destroyed); 3′ cloning site SalI (not destroyed)
  Sequencing primers: 5′ ctcatcacccaggttaag; 3′ gtcagcaaccatagtcc
Terms and licenses: Academic/Nonprofit Terms; Industry Terms: Not Available to Industry
How to cite: pBabePuro-DNAJA4CDS was a gift from Sohail Tavazoie (Addgene plasmid # 43799 ; http://n2t.net/addgene:43799 ; RRID:Addgene_43799)
