[The description below was written by a language model from this plasmid's Addgene catalogue record.]
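Description:
pBabePuro-DNAJA4CDS is a retroviral mammalian expression plasmid built on the pBabe-PURO backbone, a Moloney murine leukemia virus-derived vector. It carries the coding sequence of human DNAJA4, a member of the DnaJ/Hsp40 family of co-chaperones. The 1113 bp insert was placed into the roughly 5.2 kb backbone by restriction cloning between BamHI and SalI sites, both of which are retained, giving a total size of about 6.3 kb. In bacteria the plasmid is maintained at high copy number under ampicillin selection. In mammalian cells, puromycin resistance allows enrichment of stably transduced populations.

The record lists SV40 as the promoter. In the standard pBabe-puro design, a gene cloned into the multiple cloning site is transcribed from the 5′ viral LTR, while the SV40 early promoter downstream drives the puromycin resistance gene. The listed promoter may therefore refer to the selection cassette rather than to the element driving DNAJA4. No feature table is provided to confirm the arrangement. No epitope tag or reporter is recorded, so the insert appears to be the untagged open reading frame.

As with other pBabe vectors, the plasmid would be introduced into a packaging cell line that supplies the viral structural and enzymatic proteins. This produces replication-defective retrovirus that integrates the LTR-flanked cassette into dividing target cells. The associated publication concerns miRNA regulation of melanoma metastasis and angiogenesis. This is consistent with use of the construct for stable DNAJA4 overexpression in cancer cells, for example to test the functional consequences of restoring a miRNA-targeted gene from a CDS-only transcript that lacks its native untranslated regions.
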