>Addgene plasmid #43799 | pBabePuro-DNAJA4CDS | depositor partial sequence | sequence record 59125 | DNAJA4 CDS insert
ATGTGGGAAAGCCTGACCCTGGATTCAGGTCAAATCTCAGCACTCACAAGATTTAAACTCATATCCCAGG
CATATGAAGTGCTTTCAGATCCAAAGAAAAGGGATGTTTATGACCAAGGCGGAGAGCAGGCAATTAAAGA
AGGAGGCTCAGGCAGCCCCAGCTTCTCTTCACCCATGGACATCTTTGACATGTTCTTTGGTGGTGGTGGA
CGGATGGCTAGAGAGAGAAGAGGCAAGAATGTTGTACACCAGTTATCTGTAACTCTTGAAGATCTATATA
ATGGAGTCACGAAGAAATTGGCCCTCCAGAAAAATGTAATTTGTGAGAAATGTGAAGGTGTTGGTGGGAA
GAAGGGATCGGTGGAGAAGTGCCCGCTGTGCAAGGGGCGGGGGATGCAGATCCACATCCAGCAGATCGGG
CCGGGCATGGTACAGCAGATCCAGACCGTGTGCATCGAGTGCAAGGGCCAGGGTGAGCGCATCAACCCCA
AGGACCGCTGCGAGAGCTGCAGCGGGGCCAAGGTGATCCGTGAGAAGAAGATTATCGAGGTACATGTTGA
AAAAGGTATGAAAGATGGGCAAAAGATACTATTTCATGGAGAAGGAGATCAGGAGCCTGAGCTGGAGCCT
GGTGATGTCATAATTGTGCTTGATCAGAAGGATCATAGTGTCTTTCAGAGACGAGGCCATGACTTGATCA
TGAAAATGAAAATTCAGCTTTCTGAAGCTCTTTGTGGCTTCAAGAAGACGATAAAAACATTGGACAATCG
AATTCTTGTTATTACATCCAAAGCAGGTGAGGTGATAAAGCACGGGGACCTGAGATGCGTGCGCGATGAA
GGAATGCCCATCTACAAAGCACCCCTGGAAAAAGGGATTCTGATCATACAGTTTTTAGTAATCTTTCCTG
AAAAACACTGGCTTTCTCTGGAAAAGCTTCCTCAGCTGGAAGCTTTACTCCCTCCTCGACAGAAAGTGAG
GATTACAGATGACATGGATCAGGTGGAGCTGAAGGAGTTTTGTCCCAATGAGCAGAACTGGCGTCAGCAC
AGGGAGGCCTACGAGGAGGACGAAGACGGGCCCCAGGCTGGAGTGCAGTGCCAGACGGCATGA
