>Addgene plasmid #43799 | pBabePuro-DNAJA4CDS | addgene partial sequence | sequence record 60197 | pBabe5 5'-CTTTATCCAGCCCTCAC-3'
AAGCCTGACCCTGGATTCAGGTCAAATCTCAGCACTCACAAGATTTAAACTCATATCCCAGGCATATGAA
GTGCTTTCAGATCCAAAGAAAAGGGATGTTTATGACCAAGGCGGAGAGCAGGCAATTAAAGAAGGAGGCT
CAGGCAGCCCCAGCTTCTCTTCACCCATGGACATCTTTGACATGTTCTTTGGTGGTGGTGGACGGATGGC
TAGAGAGAGAAGAGGCAAGAATGTTGTACACCAGTTATCTGTAACTCTTGAAGATTTATATAATGGAGTC
ACGAAGAAATTGGCCCTCCAGAAAAATGTAATTTGTGAGAAATGTGAAGGTGTTGGTGGGAAGAAGGGAT
CGGTGGAGAAGTGCCCGCTGTGCAAGGGGCGGGGGATGCAGATCCACATCCAGCAGATCGGGCCGGGCAT
GGTACAGCAGATCCAGACCGTGTGCATCGAGTGCAAGGGCCAGGGTGAGCGCATCAACCCCAAGGACCGC
TGCGAGAGCTGCAGCGGGGCCAAGGTGATCCGTGAGAAGAAGATTATCGAGGTACATGTTGAAAAAGGTA
TGAAAGATGGGCAAAAGATACTATTTCATGGAGAAGGAGATCAGGAGCCTGAGCTGGAGCCTGGTGATGT
CATAATTGTGCTTGATCAGAAGGATCATAGTGTCTTTCAGAGACGAGGCCATGACTTGATCATGAAAATG
AAAATTCAGCTTTCTGAAGCTCTTTGTGGCTTCAAGAAGACGATAAAAACATTGGACAATCGAATTCTTG
TTATTACATCCAAAGCAGGTGAGGTGATA
